Addgene plasmid #17649: pCS2-MT GLI2 delta N
Depositing lab: Erich Roessler. Depositing organization: National Human Genome Research Institute (NHGRI). Publication: A previously unidentified amino-terminal domain regulates transcriptional activity of wild-type and disease-associated human GLI2. Roessler E, Ermilov AN, Grange DK, Wang A, Grachtchouk M, Dlugosz AA, Muenke M. Hum Mol Genet. 2005 Aug 1. 14(15):2181-8. 10.1093/hmg/ddi222 PubMed 15994174.
Backbone
  Vector backbone: pCS2-MT
  Backbone size w/o insert (bp): 4350
  Vector type: Mammalian Expression
Growth in bacteria
  Bacterial resistance: Ampicillin, 100 μg/mL
  Growth temperature: 37°C
  Growth strain: DH5alpha
  Copy number: High Copy
Gene/Insert
  Gene/Insert name: GLI2
  Species: H. sapiens (human)
  Insert size (bp): 3800
  Mutation: Missing 328 N-terminal amino acids
  Entrez Gene: GLI2 (a.k.a. CJS, HPE9, PHS2, THP1, THP2)
  Tag / fusion protein: 6x Myc (N terminal on backbone)
  Cloning method: Restriction Enzyme; 5′ cloning site EcoRI (not destroyed); 3′ cloning site XbaI (not destroyed)
  Sequencing primers: 5′ SP6
Terms and licenses: Academic/Nonprofit Terms; Industry Terms: Not Available to Industry
How to cite: pCS2-MT GLI2 delta N was a gift from Erich Roessler (Addgene plasmid # 17649 ; http://n2t.net/addgene:17649 ; RRID:Addgene_17649)
