[The description below was written by a language model from this plasmid's Addgene catalogue record and pLannotate feature annotations shown in this document.]
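Description:
pCS2-MT GLI2 delta N is a mammalian expression plasmid built on the pCS2-MT backbone. It carries a truncated human GLI2 cDNA fused in frame to an N-terminal array of six Myc epitope tags supplied by the vector. The insert, about 3.8 kb and cloned between EcoRI and XbaI sites that both remain intact, lacks the first 328 amino acids of GLI2. The annotated sequence of roughly 8.1 kb agrees with this: six Myc repeats are followed directly by a GLI2 coding fragment. Expression in eukaryotic cells is driven by the simian cytomegalovirus IE94 enhancer/promoter, and an SV40 polyadenylation signal lies downstream of the coding region. An SP6 promoter sits between the CMV promoter and the tag, so capped sense RNA can be made by in vitro transcription, a common use of the pCS2 vector family. T7 (partial) and T3 promoters lie downstream in the opposite orientation.

In bacteria the plasmid is maintained at high copy through a ColE1/pUC-type origin and selected with ampicillin via the β-lactamase gene. An f1 origin and remnants of the lac promoter/operator, lacI and lacZα regions are carried over from the parental cloning vector and play no role in expression of the insert.

GLI2 is a zinc-finger transcription factor of the Hedgehog signalling pathway. The associated publication concerns an amino-terminal domain that regulates the transcriptional activity of wild-type and disease-associated human GLI2. This N-terminally deleted form therefore serves for comparison with full-length protein in transfection-based activity assays, and the Myc tags allow detection or immunoprecipitation of the expressed protein.
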