Features (pLannotate 1.2.2; 21 found; start..end, strand, type, name):
     31..1008    +  promoter       CMV IE94 promoter: enhancer/promoter region of simian cytomegalovirus major immediate early transcription unit IE94
   1043..1061    +  promoter       SP6 promoter: promoter for bacteriophage SP6 RNA polymerase
   1111..1140    +  CDS            Myc: Myc (human c-Myc proto-oncogene) epitope tag
   1150..1179    +  CDS            Myc: Myc (human c-Myc proto-oncogene) epitope tag
   1189..1218    +  CDS            Myc: Myc (human c-Myc proto-oncogene) epitope tag
   1228..1257    +  CDS            Myc: Myc (human c-Myc proto-oncogene) epitope tag
   1267..1296    +  CDS            Myc: Myc (human c-Myc proto-oncogene) epitope tag
   1330..1359    +  CDS            Myc: Myc (human c-Myc proto-oncogene) epitope tag
   1369..5139    +  CDS            GLI2 (fragment): GLI2_HUMAN - Also known as THP From Homo sapiens (Human).
   5150..5167    -  promoter       T7 promoter (fragment): promoter for bacteriophage T7 RNA polymerase
   5172..5306    -  polyA_signal   SV40 poly(A) signal: SV40 polyadenylation signal
   5419..5437    -  promoter       T3 promoter: promoter for bacteriophage T3 RNA polymerase
   5482..5498    -  protein_bind   lac operator: The lac repressor binds to the lac operator to inhibit transcription in E. coli. This inhibition can be relieved by adding lactose or isopropyl-β-D-thiogalactopyranoside (IPTG). lac repressor encoded by lacI
   5506..5536    -  promoter       lac promoter: promoter for the E. coli lac operon
   5551..5572    -  protein_bind   CAP binding site: CAP binding activates transcription in the presence of cAMP. E. coli catabolite activator protein
   5585..5677    -  CDS            lacI (fragment): lac repressor; lacI; The lac repressor binds to the lac operator to inhibit transcription in E. coli. This inhibition can be relieved by adding lactose or isopropyl-β-D-thiogalactopyranoside (IPTG).
   5860..6448    -  rep_origin     ori: high-copy-number ColE1/pMB1/pBR322/pUC origin of replication
   6619..7479    -  CDS            AmpR: β-lactamase; bla; confers resistance to ampicillin, carbenicillin, and related antibiotics
   7480..7584    -  promoter       AmpR promoter: bla
   7637..8065    -  rep_origin     f1 ori (sequence partly withheld): f1 bacteriophage origin of replication; arrow indicates direction of (+) strand synthesis
   8070..24      -  CDS            lacZα (fragment) (across the origin): LacZα fragment of β-galactosidase; lacZ fragment
>Addgene plasmid #17649 | pCS2-MT GLI2 delta N | addgene full sequence | sequence record 436977 | Addgene NGS Result
CGGGCCTCTTCGCTATTACGCCAGTCGACCGCCAATTCAATATGGCGTATATGGACTCATGCCAATTCAA
TATGGTGGATCTGGACCTGTGCCAATTCAATATGGCGTATATGGACTCGTGCCAATTCAATATGGTGGAT
CTGGACCCCAGCCAATTCAATATGGCGGACTTGGCACCATGCCAATTCAATATGGCGGACCTGGCACTGT
GCCAACTGGGGAGGGGTCTACTTGGCACGGTGCCAAGTTTGAGGAGGGGTCTTGGCCCTGTGCCAAGTCC
GCCATATTGAATTGGCATGGTGCCAATAATGGCGGCCATATTGGCTATATGCCAGGATCAATATATAGGC
AATATCCAATATGGCCCTATGCCAATATGGCTATTGGCCAGGTTCAATACTATGTATTGGCCCTATGCCA
TATAGTATTCCATATATGGGTTTTCCTATTGACGTAGATAGCCCCTCCCAATGGGCGGTCCCATATACCA
TATATGGGGCTTCCTAATACCGCCCATAGCCACTCCCCCATTGACGTCAATGGTCTCTATATATGGTCTT
TCCTATTGACGTCATATGGGCGGTCCTATTGACGTATATGGCGCCTCCCCCATTGACGTCAATTACGGTA
AATGGCCCGCCTGGCTCAATGCCCATTGACGTCAATAGGACCACCCACCATTGACGTCAATGGGATGGCT
CATTGCCCATTCATATCCGTTCTCACGCCCCCTATTGACGTCAATGACGGTAAATGGCCCACTTGGCAGT
ACATCAATATCTATTAATAGTAACTTGGCAAGTACATTACTATTGGAAGTACGCCAGGGTACATTGGCAG
TACTCCCATTGACGTCAATGGCGGTAAATGGCCCGCGATGGCTGCCAAGTACATCCCCATTGACGTCAAT
GGGGAGGGGCAATGACGCAAATGGGCGTTCCATTGACGTAAATGGGCGGTAGGCGTGCCTAATGGGAGGT
CTATATAAGCAATGCTCGTTTAGGGAACCGCCATTCTGCCTGGGGACGTCGGAGCAAGCTTGATTTAGGT
GACACTATAGAATACAAGCTACTTGTTCTTTTTGCAGGATCCCATCGATTTAAAGCTATGGAGCAAAAGC
TCATTTCTGAAGAGGACTTGAATGAAATGGAGCAAAAGCTCATTTCTGAAGAGGACTTGAATGAAATGGA
GCAAAAGCTCATTTCTGAAGAGGACTTGAATGAAATGGAGCAAAAGCTCATTTCTGAAGAGGACTTGAAT
GAAATGGAGCAAAAGCTCATTTCTGAAGAGGACTTGAATGAAATGGAGAGCTTGGGCGACCTCACCATGG
AGCAAAAGCTCATTTCTGAAGAGGACTTGAATTCAATGGCCCTCACCTCCATCAATGCCACGCCCACCCA
GCTCAGCAGCAGCAGCAACTGTCTGAGTGACACCAACCAGAACAAGCAGAGCAGTGAGTCGGCCGTCAGC
AGCACCGTCAACCCTGTCGCCATTCACAAGCGCAGCAAGGTCAAGACCGAGCCTGAGGGCCTGCGGCCGG
CCTCCCCTCTGGCGCTGACGCAGGGCCAGGTGTCTGGACACGGCTCATGTGGGTGTGCCCTTCCCCTCTC
CCAGGAGCAGCTGGCTGACCTCAAGGAAGATCTGGACAGGGATGACTGTAAGCAGGAGGCTGAGGTGGTC
ATCTATGAGACCAACTGCCACTGGGAAGACTGCACCAAGGAGTACGACACCCAGGAGCAGCTGGTGCATC
ACATCAACAACGAGCACATCCACGGGGAGAAGAAGGAGTTTGTGTGCCGCTGGCAGGCCTGCACGCGGGA
GCAGAAGCCCTTCAAGGCGCAGTACATGCTGGTGGTGCACATGCGGCGACACACGGGCGAGAAGCCCCAC
AAGTGCACGTTCGAGGGCTGCTCGAAGGCCTACTCCCGCCTGGAGAACCTGAAGACACACCTGCGGTCCC
ACACCGGGGAGAAGCCATATGTGTGTGAGCACGAGGGCTGCAACAAAGCCTTCTCCAACGCCTCGGACCG
CGCCAAGCACCAGAATCGCACCCACTCCAACGAGAAACCCTACATCTGCAAGATCCCAGGCTGCACCAAG
AGATACACAGACCCCAGCTCTCTCCGGAAGCATGTGAAAACGGTCCACGGCCCAGATGCCCACGTCACCA
AGAAGCAGCGCAATGACGTGCACCTCCGCACACCGCTGCTCAAAGAGAATGGGGACAGTGAGGCCGGCAC
GGAGCCTGGCGGCCCAGAGAGCACCGAGGCCAGCAGCACCAGCCAGGCCGTGGAGGACTGCCTGCACGTC
AGAGCCATCAAGACCGAGAGCTCCGGGCTGTGTCAGTCCAGCCCCGGGGCCCAGTCGTCCTGCAGCAGCG
AGCCCTCTCCTCTGGGCAGTGCCCCCAACAATGACAGTGGCGTGGAGATGCCGGGGACGGGGCCCGGGAG
CCTGGGAGACCTGACGGCACTGGATGACACACCCCCAGGGGCCGACACCTCAGCCCTGGCTGCCCCCTCC
GCTGGTGGCCTCCAGCTGCGCAAACACATGACCACCATGCACCGGTTCGAGCAGCTCAAGAAGGAGAAGC
TCAAGTCACTCAAGGATTCCTGCTCATGGGCCGGGCCGACTCCACACACGCGGAACACCAAGCTGCCTCC
CCTCCCGGGAAGTGGCTCCATCCTGGAAAACTTCAGTGGCAGTGGGGGCGGCGGGCCCGCGGGGCTGCTG
CCGAACCCGCGGCTGTCGGAGCTGTCCGCGAGCGAGGTGACCATGCTGAGCCAGCTGCAGGAGCGCCGCG
ACAGCTCCACCAGCACGGTCAGCTCGGCCTACACCGTGAGCCGCCGCTCCTCCGGCATCTCCCCCTACTT
CTCCAGCCGCCGCTCCAGCGAGGCCTCGCCCCTGGGCGCCGGCCGCCCGCACAACGCGAGCTCCGCTGAC
TCCTACGACCCCATCTCCACGGACGCGTCGCGGCGCTCGAGCGAGGCCAGCCAGTGCAGCGGCGGCTCCG
GGCTGCTCAACCTCACGCCGGCGCAGCAGTACAGCCTGCGGGCCAAGTACGCGGCAGCCACTGGCGGCCC
CCCGCCCACTCCGCTGCCGGGCCTGGAGCGCATGAGCCTGCGGACCAGGCTGGCGCTGCTGGACGCGCCC
GAGCGCACGCTGCCCGCCGGCTGCCCACGCCCACTGGGGCCGCGGCGTGGCAGCGACGGGCCGACCTATG
GCCACGGCCACGCGGGGGCTGCGCCCGCCTTCCCCCACGAGGCTCCAGGCGGCGGAGCCAGGCGGGCCAG
CGACCCTGTGCGGCGGCCCGATGCCCTGTCCCTGCCGCGGGTGCAGCGCTTCCACAGCACCCACAACGTG
AACCCCGGCCCGCTGCCGCCCTGTGCCGACAGGCGAGGCCTCCGCCTGCAGAGCCACCCGAGCACCGACG
GCGGCCTGGCCCGCGGCGCCTACTCGCCCCGGCCGCCTAGCATCAGCGAGAACGTGGCGATGGAGGCCGT
GGCGGCAGGAGTGGACGGCGCGGGGCCCGAGGCCGACCTGGGGCTGCCGGAGGACGACCTGGTGCTTCCA
GACGACGTGGTGCAGTACATCAAGGCGCACGCCAGTGGCGCTCTGGACGAGGGCACCGGGCAGGTGTATC
CCACGGAAAGCACTGGCTTCTCTGACAACCCCAGACTACCCAGCCCGGGGCTGCACGGCCAGCGCAGGAT
GGTGGCTGCGGACTCCAACGTGGGCCCCTCCGCCCCTATGCTGGGAGGATGCCAGTTAGGCTTTGGGGCG
CCCTCCAGCCTGAACAAAAATAACATGCCTGTGCAGTGGAATGAGGTGAGCTCCGGCACCGTAGACGCCC
TGGCCAGCCAGGTGAAGCCTCCACCCTTTCCTCAGGGCAACCTGGCGGTGGTGCAGCAGAAGCCTGCCTT
TGGCCAGTACCCGGGCTACAGTCCGCAAGGCCTACAGGCTAGCCCTGGGGGCCTGGACAGCACGCAGCCA
CACCTGCAGCCCCGCAGCGGAGCCCCCTCCCAGGGCATCCCCAGGGTAAACTACATGCAGCAGCTGCGAC
AGCCAGTGGCAGGCAGCCAGTGTCCTGGCATGACTACCACTATGAGCCCCCATGCCTGCTATGGCCAAGT
CCACCCCCAGCTGAGCCCCAGCACCATCAGTGGGGCCCTCAACCAGTTCCCCCAATCCTGCAGCAACATG
CCAGCCAAGCCAGGGCATCTGGGGCACCCTCAGCAGACAGAAGTGGCACCTGACCCCACCACGATGGGCA
ATCGCCACAGGGAACTTGGGGTCCCCGATTCAGCCCTGGCTGGAGTGCCACCACCTCACCCAGTCCAGAG
CTACCCACAGCAGAGCCATCACCTGGCAGCCTCCATGAGCCAGGAGGGCTACCACCAGGTCCCCAGCCTT
CTGCCTGCCCGCCAGCCTGGCTTCATGGAGCCCCAAACAGGCCCGATGGGGGTGGCTACAGCAGGCTTTG
GCCTAGTGCAGCCCCGGCCTCCCCTCGAGCCCAGCCCCACTGGCCGCCACCGTGGGGTACGTGCTGTGCA
GCAGCAGCTGGCCTACGCCAGGGCCACAGGCCATGCCATGGCTGCCATGCCGTCCAGTCAGGAAACAGCA
GAGGCTGTGCCCAAGGGAGCGATGGGCAACATGGGGTCGGTGCCTCCCCAGCCGCCTCCGCAGGACGCAG
GTGGGGCCCCGGACCACAGCATGCTCTACTACTACGGCCAGATCCACATGTACGAACAGGATGGAGGCCT
GGAGAACCTCGGGAGCTGCCAGGTCATGCGGTCCCAGCCACCACAGCCACAGGCCTGTCAGGACAGCATC
CAGCCCCAGCCCTTGCCCTCACCAGGGGTCAACCAGGTGTCCAGCACTGTGGACTCCCAGCTCCTGGAGG
CCCCCCAGATTGACTTCGATGCCATCATGGATGATGGCGATCACTCGAGTTTGTTCTCGGGTGCTCTGAG
CCCCAGCCTCCTCCACAGCCTCTCCCAGAACTCCTCCCGCCTCACCACCCCCCGAAACTCCTTGACCCTG
CCCTCCATCCCCGCAGGCATCAGCAACATGGCTGTCGGGGACATGAGCTCCATGCTCACCAGCCTCGCCG
AGGAGAGCAAGTTCCTGAACATGATGACCTAGTCTAGAACTATAGTGAGTCGTATTACGTAGATCCAGAC
ATGATAAGATACATTGATGAGTTTGGACAAACCACAACTAGAATGCAGTGAAAAAAATGCTTTATTTGTG
AAATTTGTGATGCTATTGCTTTATTTGTAACCATTATAAGCTGCAATAAACAAGTTAACAACAACAATTG
CATTCATTTTATGTTTCAGGTTCAGGGGGAGGTGTGGGAGGTTTTTTAATTCGCGGCCGCGGCGCCAATG
CATTGGGCCCGGTACCCAGCTTTTGTTCCCTTTAGTGAGGGTTAATTGCGCGCTTGGCGTAATCATGGTC
ATAGCTGTTTCCTGTGTGAAATTGTTATCCGCTCACAATTCCACACAACATACGAGCCGGGAGCATAAAG
TGTAAAGCCTGGGGTGCCTAATGAGTGAGCTAACTCACATTAATTGCGTTGCGCTCACTGCCCGCTTTCC
AGTCGGGAAACCTGTCGTGCCAGCTGCATTAATGAATCGGCCAACGCGCGGGGAGAGGCGGTTTGCGTAT
TGGGCGCTCTTCCGCTTCCTCGCTCACTGACTCGCTGCGCTCGGTCGTTCGGCTGCGGCGAGCGGTATCA
GCTCACTCAAAGGCGGTAATACGGTTATCCACAGAATCAGGGGATAACGCAGGAAAGAACATGTGAGCAA
AAGGCCAGCAAAAGGCCAGGAACCGTAAAAAGGCCGCGTTGCTGGCGTTTTTCCATAGGCTCCGCCCCCC
TGACGAGCATCACAAAAATCGACGCTCAAGTCAGAGGTGGCGAAACCCGACAGGACTATAAAGATACCAG
GCGTTTCCCCCTGGAAGCTCCCTCGTGCGCTCTCCTGTTCCGACCCTGCCGCTTACCGGATACCTGTCCG
CCTTTCTCCCTTCGGGAAGCGTGGCGCTTTCTCATAGCTCACGCTGTAGGTATCTCAGTTCGGTGTAGGT
CGTTCGCTCCAAGCTGGGCTGTGTGCACGAACCCCCCGTTCAGCCCGACCGCTGCGCCTTATCCGGTAAC
TATCGTCTTGAGTCCAACCCGGTAAGACACGACTTATCGCCACTGGCAGCAGCCACTGGTAACAGGATTA
GCAGAGCGAGGTATGTAGGCGGTGCTACAGAGTTCTTGAAGTGGTGGCCTAACTACGGCTACACTAGAAG
AACAGTATTTGGTATCTGCGCTCTGCTGAAGCCAGTTACCTTCGGAAAAAGAGTTGGTAGCTCTTGATCC
GGCAAACAAACCACCGCTGGTAGCGGTGGTTTTTTTGTTTGCAAGCAGCAGATTACGCGCAGAAAAAAAG
GATCTCAAGAAGATCCTTTGATCTTTTCTACGGGGTCTGACGCTCAGTGGAACGAAAACTCACGTTAAGG
GATTTTGGTCATGAGATTATCAAAAAGGATCTTCACCTAGATCCTTTTAAATTAAAAATGAAGTTTTAAA
TCAATCTAAAGTATATATGAGTAAACTTGGTCTGACAGTTACCAATGCTTAATCAGTGAGGCACCTATCT
CAGCGATCTGTCTATTTCGTTCATCCATAGTTGCCTGACTCCCCGTCGTGTAGATAACTACGATACGGGA
GGGCTTACCATCTGGCCCCAGTGCTGCAATGATACCGCGAGACCCACGCTCACCGGCTCCAGATTTATCA
GCAATAAACCAGCCAGCCGGAAGGGCCGAGCGCAGAAGTGGTCCTGCAACTTTATCCGCCTCCATCCAGT
CTATTAATTGTTGCCGGGAAGCTAGAGTAAGTAGTTCGCCAGTTAATAGTTTGCGCAACGTTGTTGCCAT
TGCTACAGGCATCGTGGTGTCACGCTCGTCGTTTGGTATGGCTTCATTCAGCTCCGGTTCCCAACGATCA
AGGCGAGTTACATGATCCCCCATGTTGTGCAAAAAAGCGGTTAGCTCCTTCGGTCCTCCGATCGTTGTCA
GAAGTAAGTTGGCCGCAGTGTTATCACTCATGGTTATGGCAGCACTGCATAATTCTCTTACTGTCATGCC
ATCCGTAAGATGCTTTTCTGTGACTGGTGAGTACTCAACCAAGTCATTCTGAGAATAGTGTATGCGGCGA
CCGAGTTGCTCTTGCCCGGCGTCAATACGGGATAATACCGCGCCACATAGCAGAACTTTAAAAGTGCTCA
TCATTGGAAAACGTTCTTCGGGGCGAAAACTCTCAAGGATCTTACCGCTGTTGAGATCCAGTTCGATGTA
ACCCACTCGTGCACCCAACTGATCTTCAGCATCTTTTACTTTCACCAGCGTTTCTGGGTGAGCAAAAACA
GGAAGGCAAAATGCCGCAAAAAAGGGAATAAGGGCGACACGGAAATGTTGAATACTCATACTCTTCCTTT
TTCAATATTATTGAAGCATTTATCAGGGTTATTGTCTCATGAGCGGATACATATTTGAATGTATTTAGAA
AAATAAACAAATAGGGGTTCCGCGCACATTTCCCCGAAAAGTGCCACCTAAATTGTAAGCGTTAATATTT
TGTTAAAATTCGCGTTAAATTTTTGTTAAATCAGCTCATTTTTTAACCAATAGGCCGAAATCGGCAAAAT
CCCTTATAAATCAAAAGAATAGACCGAGATAGGGT
[37 nt withheld, positions 7736-7772]
AAAGAACGTGGACTCCAACGTCAAAGG
[49 nt withheld, positions 7800-7848]
T
[91 nt withheld, positions 7850-7940]
G
[124 nt withheld, positions 7942-8065]
CCCATTCGCCATTCAGGCTGCGCAACTGTTGGGAAGGGCGATCGGTG
