>Addgene plasmid #17649 | pCS2-MT GLI2 delta N | depositor partial sequence | sequence record 8701 | Author sequence
AAGCTTGATTTAGGTGACACTATAGAATACAAGCTACTTGTTCTTTTTGCAGGATCCCATCGATTTAAAG
CTATGGAGCAAAAGCTCATTTCTGAAGAGGACTTGAATGAAATGGAGCAAAAGCTCATTTCTGAAGAGGA
CTTGAATGAAATGGAGCAAAAGCTCATTTCTGAAGAGGACTTGAATGAAATGGAGCAAAAGCTCATTTCT
GAAGAGGACTTGAATGAAATGGAGCAAAAGCTCATTTCTGAAGAGGACTTGAATGAAATGGAGAGCTTGG
GCGACCTCACCATGGAGCAAAAGCTCATTTCTGAAGAGGACTTGAATTCAATGGCCCTCACCTCCATCAA
TGCCACGCCCACCCAGCTCAGCAGCAGCAGCAACTGTCTGAGTGACACCAACCAGAACAAGCAGAGCAGT
GAGTCGGCCGTCAGCAGCACCGTCAACCCTGTCGCCATTCACAAGCGCAGCAAGGTCAAGACCGAGCCTG
AGGGCCTGCGGCCGGCCTCCCCTCTGGCGCTGACGCAGGGCCAGGTGTCTGGACACGGCTCATGTGGGTG
TGCCCTTCCCCTCTCCCAGGAGCAGCTGGCTGACCTCAAGGAAGATCTGGACAGGGATGACTGTAAGCAG
GAGGCTGAGGTGGTCATCTATGAGACCAACTGCCACTGGGAAGACTGCACCAAGGAGTACGACACCCAGG
AGCAGCTGGTGCATCACATCAACAACGAGCACATCCACGGGGAGAAGAAGGAGTTTGTGTGCCGCTGGCA
GGCCTGCACGCGGGAGCAGAAGCCCTTCAAGGCGCAGTACATGCTGGTGGTGCACATGCGGCGACACACG
GGCGAGAAGCCCCACAAGTGCACGTTCGAGGGCTGCTCGAAGGCCTACTCCCGCCTGGAGAACCTGAAGA
CACACCTGCGGTCCCACACCGGGGAGAAGCCATATGTGTGTGAGCACGAGGGCTGCAACAAAGCCTTCTC
CAACGCCTCGGACCGCGCCAAGCACCAGAATCGCACCCACTCCAACGAGAAACCCTACATCTGCAAGATC
CCAGGCTGCACCAAGAGATACACAGACCCCAGCTCTCTCCGGAAGCATGTGAAAACGGTCCACGGCCCAG
ATGCCCACGTCACCAAGAAGCAGCGCAATGACGTGCACCTCCGCACACCGCTGCTCAAAGAGAATGGGGA
CAGTGAGGCCGGCACGGAGCCTGGCGGCCCAGAGAGCACCGAGGCCAGCAGCACCAGCCAGGCCGTGGAG
GACTGCCTGCACGTCAGAGCCATCAAGACCGAGAGCTCCGGGCTGTGTCAGTCCAGCCCCGGGGCCCAGT
CGTCCTGCAGCAGCGAGCCCTCTCCTCTGGGCAGTGCCCCCAACAATGACAGTGGCGTGGAGATGCCGGG
GACGGGGCCCGGGAGCCTGGGAGACCTGACGGCACTGGATGACACACCCCCAGGGGCCGACACCTCAGCC
CTGGCTGCCCCCTCCGCTGGTGGCCTCCAGCTGCGCAAACACATGACCACCATGCACCGGTTCGAGCAGC
TCAAGAAGGAGAAGCTCAAGTCACTCAAGGATTCCTGCTCATGGGCCGGGCCGACTCCACACACGCGGAA
CACCAAGCTGCCTCCCCTCCCGGGAAGTGGCTCCATCCTGGAAAACTTCAGTGGCAGTGGGGGCGGCGGG
CCCGCGGGGCTGCTGCCGAACCCGCGGCTGTCGGAGCTGTCCGCGAGCGAGGTGACCATGCTGAGCCAGC
TGCAGGAGCGCCGCGACAGCTCCACCAGCACGGTCAGCTCGGCCTACACCGTGAGCCGCCGCTCCTCCGG
CATCTCCCCCTACTTCTCCAGCCGCCGCTCCAGCGAGGCCTCGCCCCTGGGCGCCGGCCGCCCGCACAAC
GCGAGCTCCGCTGACTCCTACGACCCCATCTCCACGGACGCGTCGCGGCGCTCGAGCGAGGCCAGCCAGT
GCAGCGGCGGCTCCGGGCTGCTCAACCTCACGCCGGCGCAGCAGTACAGCCTGCGGGCCAAGTACGCGGC
AGCCACTGGCGGCCCCCCGCCCACTCCGCTGCCGGGCCTGGAGCGCATGAGCCTGCGGACCAGGCTGGCG
CTGCTGGACGCGCCCGAGCGCACGCTGCCCGCCGGCTGCCCACGCCCACTGGGGCCGCGGCGTGGCAGCG
ACGGGCCGACCTATGGCCACGGCCACGCGGGGGCTGCGCCCGCCTTCCCCCACGAGGCTCCAGGCGGCGG
AGCCAGGCGGGCCAGCGACCCTGTGCGGCGGCCCGATGCCCTGTCCCTGCCGCGGGTGCAGCGCTTCCAC
AGCACCCACAACGTGAACCCCGGCCCGCTGCCGCCCTGTGCCGACAGGCGAGGCCTCCGCCTGCAGAGCC
ACCCGAGCACCGACGGCGGCCTGGCCCGCGGCGCCTACTCGCCCCGGCCGCCTAGCATCAGCGAGAACGT
GGCGATGGAGGCCGTGGCGGCAGGAGTGGACGGCGCGGGGCCCGAGGCCGACCTGGGGCTGCCGGAGGAC
GACCTGGTGCTTCCAGACGACGTGGTGCAGTACATCAAGGCGCACGCCAGTGGCGCTCTGGACGAGGGCA
CCGGGCAGGTGTATCCCACGGAAAGCACTGGCTTCTCTGACAACCCCAGACTACCCAGCCCGGGGCTGCA
CGGCCAGCGCAGGATGGTGGCTGCGGACTCCAACGTGGGCCCCTCCGCCCCTATGCTGGGAGGATGCCAG
TTAGGCTTTGGGGCGCCCTCCAGCCTGAACAAAAATAACATGCCTGTGCAGTGGAATGAGGTGAGCTCCG
GCACCGTAGACGCCCTGGCCAGCCAGGTGAAGCCTCCACCCTTTCCTCAGGGCAACCTGGCGGTGGTGCA
GCAGAAGCCTGCCTTTGGCCAGTACCCGGGCTACAGTCCGCAAGGCCTACAGGCTAGCCCTGGGGGCCTG
GACAGCACGCAGCCACACCTGCAGCCCCGCAGCGGAGCCCCCTCCCAGGGCATCCCCAGGGTAAACTACA
TGCAGCAGCTGCGACAGCCAGTGGCAGGCAGCCAGTGTCCTGGCATGACTACCACTATGAGCCCCCATGC
CTGCTATGGCCAAGTCCACCCCCAGCTGAGCCCCAGCACCATCAGTGGGGCCCTCAACCAGTTCCCCCAA
TCCTGCAGCAACATGCCAGCCAAGCCAGGGCATCTGGGGCACCCTCAGCAGACAGAAGTGGCACCTGACC
CCACCACGATGGGCAATCGCCACAGGGAACTTGGGGTCCCCGATTCAGCCCTGGCTGGAGTGCCGCCACC
TCACCCAGTCCAGAGCTACCCACAGCAGAGCCATCACCTGGCAGCCTCCATGAGCCAGGAGGGCTACCAC
CAGGTCCCCAGCCTTCTGCCTGCCCGCCAGCCTGGCTTCATGGAGCCCCAAACAGGCCCGATGGGGGTGG
CTACAGCAGGCTTTGGCCTAGTGCAGCCCCGGCCTCCCCTCGAGCCCAGCCCCACTGGCCGCCACCGTGG
GGTACGTGCTGTGCAGCAGCAGCTGGCCTACGCCAGGGCCACAGGCCATGCCATGGCTGCCATGCCGTCC
AGTCAGGAAACAGCAGAGGCTGTGCCCAAGGGAGCGATGGGCAACATGGGGTCGGTGCCTCCCCAGCCGC
CTCCGCAGGACGCAGGTGGGGCCCCGGACCACAGCATGCTCTACTACTACGGCCAGATCCACATGTACGA
ACAGGATGGAGGCCTGGAGAACCTCGGGAGCTGCCAGGTCATGCGGTCCCAGCCACCACAGCCACAGGCC
TGTCAGGACAGCATCCAGCCCCAGCCCTTGCCCTCACCAGGGGTCAACCAGGTGTCCAGCACTGTGGACT
CCCAGCTCCTGGAGGCCCCCCAGATTGACTTCGATGCCATCATGGATGATGGCGATCACTCGAGTTTGTT
CTCGGGTGCTCTGAGCCCCAGCCTCCTCCACAGCCTCTCCCAGAACTCCTCCCGCCTCACCACCCCCCGA
AACTCCTTGACCCTGCCCTCCATCCCCGCAGGCATCAGCAACATGGCTGTCGGGGACATGAGCTCCATGC
TCACCAGCCTCGCCGAGGAGAGCAAGTTCCTGAACATGATGACCTAGTCTAGA
