>Addgene plasmid #17649 | pCS2-MT GLI2 delta N | addgene partial sequence | sequence record 124334 | CMV-F 5'-CGCAAATGGGCGGTAGGCGTG-3'
ACCGCCATTCTGCCTGGGGACGTCGGAGCAAGCTTGATTTAGGTGACACTATAGAATACAAGCTACTTGT
TCTTTTTGCAGGATCCCATCGATTTAAAGCTATGGAGCAAAAGCTCATTTCTGAAGAGGACTTGAATGAA
ATGGAGCAAAAGCTCATTTCTGAAGAGGACTTGAATGAAATGGAGCAAAAGCTCATTTCTGAAGAGGACT
TGAATGAAATGGAGCAAAAGCTCATTTCTGAAGAGGACTTGAATGAAATGGAGCAAAAGCTCATTTCTGA
AGAGGACTTGAATGAAATGGAGAGCTTGGGCGACCTCACCATGGAGCAAAAGCTCATTTCTGAAGAGGAC
TTGAATTCAATGGCCCTCACCTCCATCAATGCCACGCCCACCCAGCTCAGCAGCAGCAGCAACTGTCTGA
GTGACACCAACCAGAACAAGCAGAGCAGTGAGTCGGCCGTCAGCAGCACCGTCAACCCTGTCGCCATTCA
CAAGCGCAGCAAGGTCAAGACCGAGCCTGAGGGCCTGCGGCCGGCCTCCCCTCTGGCGCTGACGCAGGGC
CAGGTGTCTGGACACGGCTCATGTGGGTGTGCCCTTCCCCTCTCCCAGGAGCAGCTGGCTGACCTCAAGG
AAGATCTGGACAGGGATGACTGTAAGCAGGAGGCTGAGGTGGTCATCTATGAGACCAACTGCCACTGGGA
AGACTGCACCAAGGAGTACGACACCCAGGAGCAGCTGGTGCATCACATCAACAACGAGCACATCCACGGG
GAGAAGAAGGAGTTTGTGTGCCGCTGGCAGGCCTGCACGCGGGAGCAGAAGCC
