>Addgene plasmid #17649 | pCS2-MT GLI2 delta N | addgene partial sequence | sequence record 124335 | EBV-rev 5'-GTGGTTTGTCCAAACTCATC-3'
TACGACTCACTATAGTTCTAGACTAGGTCATCATGTTCAGGAACTTGCTCTCCTCGGCGAGGCTGGTGAG
CATGGAGCTCATGTCCCCGACAGCCATGTTGCTGATGCCTGCGGGGATGGAGGGCAGGGTCAAGGAGTTT
CGGGGGGTGGTGAGGCGGGAGGAGTTCTGGGAGAGGCTGTGGAGGAGGCTGGGGCTCAGAGCACCCGAGA
ACAAACTCGAGTGATCGCCATCATCCATGATGGCATCGAAGTCAATCTGGGGGGCCTCCAGGAGCTGGGA
GTCCACAGTGCTGGACACCTGGTTGACCCCTGGTGAGGGCAAGGGCTGGGGCTGGATGCTGTCCTGACAG
GCCTGTGGCTGTGGTGGCTGGGACCGCATGACCTGGCAGCTCCCGAGGTTCTCCAGGCCTCCATCCTGTT
CGTACATGTGGATCTGGCCGTAGTAGTAGAGCATGCTGTGGTCCGGGGCCCCACCTGCGTCCTGCGGAGG
CGGCTGGGGAGGCACCGACCCCATGTTGCCCATCGCTCCCTTGGGCACAGCCTCTGCTGTTTCCTGACTG
GACGGCATGGCAGCCATGGCATGGCCTGTGGCCCTGGCGTAGGCCAGCTGCTGCTGCACAGCACGTACCC
CACGGTGGCGGCCAGTGGGGCTGGGCTCGAGGGGAGGCCGGGGCTGCACTAGGCCAAAGCCTGCTGTAGC
CACCCCCATCGGGCCTGTTTGGGGCTCCATGAAGCCAGGCTGGCGGGCAGGCAGAAGGCTGGGGACCTGG
TGGTAGCCCTCCTGGCTCATGGAGGCTGCCAGGTGATGGCTCTGCTGTGGGTAGCTCTGGACTGG
